>Addgene plasmid #18363 | T4 Lysozyme T59G WT* | addgene partial sequence | sequence record 24149 | 18363 sequence with 3primeUP
AAAATCCTGGNGNGGGTTNCAANGGNTCCCNTTAAAAATTTNAATNAGAAATGGCCGNNCTCCNGGNAAT
GGGGAANAANCNACCCCNATNCCANGNNAAGGNAANCNGCTTTNTANNTTTTTNTNCNNNCCCCANGGGC
CNNTTCTAAANGTNGNAAGGACCCNTTTNGCNCGATNNGGGGTTGGATTANNCCANCNNCTTTTANNTAA
GTTAACGGNGGNTTCATCCCANNGTTTTTGTTGAAGCATNCGTAAAGNGTTAGTAAATCCGGCCCCACNG
GTTTCCCCCNTTTGGAAAACNATATAAATCAAGGCGGGGGGNCGAACCGCANCAGNANAATNATAAACCG
GTTTTAATTTAGNATTTCTCAAAATTCCGCGAACAGCGGCATCANCATCCTGANNAANGAGTTTTTCAGC
CNCACCTTTACCAATTACACCATTAGAATTACGCCCAATAGCTTTATCTAATTCAGATTTAGCAGCATTA
AGTGNNGNANTTTTTGTNAGCAANTGACCGANGCCAATAGTGTAATAGCCGCTNTGTGTCTTTATAGATT
TTAAGNCTAAGACCTTCNTCTANNCGTAACATTTCAAATATATTCATAATACCTCCTAAGCATCGATGGA
TCCTGTTTCNTGNGNGAAAGTGTTANCCGCTCACNANTTCCNCACATTATACGAGCCGATGATTAATTGT
CAACAGGAGGNGGGGGGAGNAAGCNCAGCCGATGTGAATCCGTNAATCATGGGCCATAACAGTTTTCCCG
GGTGAAACGAGNTNNCAGATTNATNAANTTCCNANACGATNAATTNGGNCCCAGACGC
