[The description below was written by a language model from this plasmid's Addgene catalogue record.]
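Description:
T4 Lysozyme T59G WT* is a bacterial expression plasmid built on the pHS1403 backbone (about 5 kb) that carries a roughly 600 bp insert encoding bacteriophage T4 lysozyme, the product of phage gene e. It is maintained as a high-copy plasmid in E. coli under ampicillin selection. The record does not state the promoter that drives expression, the origin of replication, or any fusion tags, and no feature table is available to fill in those details.

The insert was placed between BamHI and HindIII sites, both of which remain intact, so the coding region can be excised or swapped as a cassette. According to the depositor's notes, the BamHI site lies 27 bp from the start codon and the HindIII site 115 bp from the stop codon, meaning short stretches of flanking non-coding sequence travel with the gene. The encoded protein carries the T59G substitution, replacing threonine 59 with glycine, in the "WT*" background. The record does not define WT*. In the T4 lysozyme literature the term conventionally refers to the cysteine-free pseudo-wild-type protein used as a reference for point mutants, but that should be checked against the sequence.

The record does not give an explicit purpose. A single-residue variant of this kind in a bacterial expression vector is suited to producing recombinant mutant lysozyme for comparison with the parent protein, for example in studies of how individual substitutions affect protein structure, folding and stability.
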