Addgene plasmid #18363: T4 Lysozyme T59G WT*
Depositing lab: Brian Matthews. Depositing organization: University of Oregon.
Backbone
  Vector backbone: pHS1403
  Backbone size w/o insert (bp): 5000
  Vector type: Bacterial Expression
Growth in bacteria
  Bacterial resistance: Ampicillin, 100 μg/mL
  Growth temperature: 37°C
  Growth strain: DH5alpha
  Copy number: High Copy
Gene/Insert
  Gene/Insert name: T4 Lysozyme (alt name: AT59G)
  Species: Bacteriophage T4
  Insert size (bp): 600
  Mutation: T59G WT*
  GenBank ID: NP_049736
  Entrez Gene: e (a.k.a. T4p123)
  Cloning method: Restriction Enzyme; 5′ cloning site BamHI (not destroyed); 3′ cloning site HindIII (not destroyed)
  Sequencing primers: 5′ na; 3′ GGCGTATCACGAGGCCC
Terms and licenses: Academic/Nonprofit Terms; Industry Terms: Not Available to Industry
Depositor comments: The BamHI site is 27 bp from the ATG and the HindIII site is 115 bp from the stop.
How to cite: T4 Lysozyme T59G WT* was a gift from Brian Matthews (Addgene plasmid # 18363 ; http://n2t.net/addgene:18363 ; RRID:Addgene_18363)
